Addgene plasmid #179573: pJH3458
Purpose: Pttr-39::tomm20::miniSOG-SL2::BFP unc-54 3' UTR C.elegans D-MN -specific expression of miniSOG-SL2 BFP
Depositing lab: Mei Zhen. Depositing organization: Sinai Health System. Publication: Excitatory motor neurons are local oscillators for backward locomotion. Gao S, Guan SA, Fouad AD, Meng J, Kawano T, Huang YC, Li Y, Alcaire S, Hung W, Lu Y, Qi YB, Jin Y, Alkema M, Fang-Yen C, Zhen M. Elife. 2018 Jan 23;7. pii: 29915. doi: 10.7554/eLife.29915. PubMed 29360035.
Backbone
  Vector backbone: pBSK
  Backbone manufacturer: stratagene
  Backbone size w/o insert (bp): 5767
  Total vector size (bp): 6319
  Vector type: Worm Expression
Growth in bacteria
  Bacterial resistance: Ampicillin, 100 μg/mL
  Growth temperature: 37°C
  Growth strain: DH5alpha
  Copy number: High Copy
Gene/Insert
  Gene/Insert name: tomm20::miniSOG
  Species: C. elegans (nematode)
  Insert size (bp): 552
  Entrez Gene: tomm-20 (a.k.a. CELE_F23H12.2)
  Promoter: Pttr-39
  Tag / fusion protein: BFP (C terminal on backbone)
  Cloning method: Restriction Enzyme; 5′ cloning site XmaI (not destroyed); 3′ cloning site KpnI (not destroyed)
  Sequencing primers: 5′ atgtcggacac; 3′ GATGAAATACTGGA
Terms and licenses: Academic/Nonprofit Terms; Industry Terms: Not Available to Industry
How to cite: pJH3458 was a gift from Mei Zhen (Addgene plasmid # 179573 ; http://n2t.net/addgene:179573 ; RRID:Addgene_179573)
