[The description below was written by a language model from this plasmid's Addgene catalogue record and pLannotate feature annotations shown in this document.]
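Description:
pJH3458 is a C. elegans expression plasmid built on a pBluescript-type (pBSK) backbone, about 6.3 kb in total. It is propagated in E. coli as a high-copy plasmid using a ColE1/pUC-type origin and is selected with ampicillin through the β-lactamase (AmpR) gene and its promoter. The feature table also detects backbone remnants: a lac promoter/operator region with a CAP binding site, and short fragments of lacI, rop and the bom region. These have no role in worm expression.

The payload is a bicistronic cassette driven by the ttr-39 promoter, which the record describes as giving D-type motor neuron (D-MN) specific expression. The promoter itself is not annotated in the feature table but presumably lies in the unannotated stretch upstream of the first coding sequence. The first cistron fuses a fragment of C. elegans tomm-20, a mitochondrial outer membrane import receptor, to miniSOG, a small flavin-binding protein derived from Arabidopsis that generates singlet oxygen under blue light. The TOMM-20 portion tethers miniSOG to mitochondria. An SL2 trans-splicing intergenic region then separates this fusion from a blue fluorescent protein, annotated as EBFP2. BFP is therefore made as a separate protein that marks the expressing cells, even though the catalogue lists it under tags. The cassette ends in the unc-54 3′ UTR; the short aex-5 fragment annotated downstream of BFP is probably genomic sequence carried along with that UTR, and the brief E2-Crimson match is likely incidental.

The design fits light-induced, cell-specific ablation of D-type motor neurons in transgenic worms, with BFP identifying the targeted cells, in line with the associated study of motor circuit function in locomotion.
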