Features (pLannotate 1.2.2; 14 found; start..end, strand, type, name):
    414..506     +  CDS            lacI (fragment): lac repressor; lacI; The lac repressor binds to the lac operator to inhibit transcription in E. coli. This inhibition can be relieved by adding lactose or isopropyl-β-D-thiogalactopyranoside (IPTG).
    519..540     +  protein_bind   CAP binding site: CAP binding activates transcription in the presence of cAMP. E. coli catabolite activator protein
    555..585     +  promoter       lac promoter: promoter for the E. coli lac operon
    593..609     +  protein_bind   lac operator: The lac repressor binds to the lac operator to inhibit transcription in E. coli. This inhibition can be relieved by adding lactose or isopropyl-β-D-thiogalactopyranoside (IPTG). lac repressor encoded by lacI
   1790..2014    +  CDS            tomm-20 (fragment): TOM20_CAEEL - Experimental evidence at protein level: Swiss-Prot protein existence level 1. Central component of the receptor complex responsible for the recognition and translocation of cytosolically synthesized mitochondrial preproteins (By similarity). Together with tomm-22 functions as the transit peptide receptor at the surface of the mitochondrion outer membrane and facilitates the movement of preproteins into the translocation pore (PubMed:21264209). From Caenorhabditis elegans.
   2021..2338    +  CDS            miniSOG: miniSOG is a basic (constitutively fluorescent) cyan fluorescent protein published in 2011, derived from Arabidopsis thaliana. It requires the cofactor flavin for fluorescence.
   2688..3404    +  CDS            EBFP2: EBFP2 is a basic (constitutively fluorescent) blue fluorescent protein published in 2007, derived from Aequorea victoria. It is reported to be a rapidly-maturing monomer with moderate acid sensitivity.
   3414..3439    +  CDS            E2-Crimson (fragment): far-red noncytotoxic tetrameric variant of DsRed fluorescent protein (Strack et al., 2009) mammalian codon-optimized
   4205..4357    +  CDS            aex-5 (fragment): AEX5_CAEEL - Also known as kpc-3 From Caenorhabditis elegans.
   4485..4520    +  CDS            rop (fragment): Rop protein, which maintains plasmids at low copy number; rop
   4622..4721    +  misc_feature   bom (fragment): basis of mobility region from pBR322
   4819..4923    +  promoter       AmpR promoter: bla
   4924..5784    +  CDS            AmpR: β-lactamase; bla; confers resistance to ampicillin, carbenicillin, and related antibiotics
   5955..231     +  rep_origin     ori (across the origin): high-copy-number ColE1/pMB1/pBR322/pUC origin of replication
>Addgene plasmid #179573 | pJH3458 | addgene full sequence | sequence record 355657 | Addgene NGS Result
ACCTACACCGAACTGAGATACCTACAGCGTGAGCTATGAGAAAGCGCCACGCTTCCCGAAGGGAGAAAGG
CGGACAGGTATCCGGTAAGCGGCAGGGTCGGAACAGGAGAGCGCACGAGGGAGCTTCCAGGGGGAAACGC
CTGGTATCTTTATAGTCCTGTCGGGTTTCGCCACCTCTGACTTGAGCGTCGATTTTTGTGATGCTCGTCA
GGGGGGCGGAGCCTATGGAAAAACGCCAGCAACGCGGCCTTTTTACGGTTCCTGGCCTTTTGCTGGCCTT
TTGCTCACATGTTCTTTCCTGCGTTATCCCCTGATTCTGTGGATAACCGTATTACCGCCTTTGAGTGAGC
TGATACCGCTCGCCGCAGCCGAACGACCGAGCGCAGCGAGTCAGTGAGCGAGGAAGCGGAAGAGCGCCCA
ATACGCAAACCGCCTCTCCCCGCGCGTTGGCCGATTCATTAATGCAGCTGGCACGACAGGTTTCCCGACT
GGAAAGCGGGCAGTGAGCGCAACGCAATTAATGTGAGTTAGCTCACTCATTAGGCACCCCAGGCTTTACA
CTTTATGCTTCCGGCTCGTATGTTGTGTGGAATTGTGAGCGGATAACAATTTCACACAGGAAACAGCTAT
GACCATGATTACGCCAAGCTGTAAGTTTAAACATGATCTTACTAACTAACTATTCTCATTTAAATTTTCA
GAGCTTAAAAATGGCTGAAATCACTCACAACGATGGATACGCTAACAACTTGGAAATGAAATAAGCTTGG
GCTGCAGCATGCGGCCGCCCTCTTCTTTCTTATCGACAGCCATTATTATTTCTATCGGCTACTTTTTTCT
TTTTAGCTGCCTTCTGCTACGCGGAGAATTGGAAATTTTCGAAACTGATTTTGAATATCGATTCTGATTG
TATTTCTGATAAAGACGTGGAAAGTTCGAAGGGTCGGATTACGGGGTATTTCAAAGGTTACACGACTTAA
ATTTAAATAGTTTTATCTATTCTCGTTGGCACGAAGTATATCTAGGCAATCGTGACGAAGGAAACCTTTG
ACGTTTGTGTAGAGAAAAGCAAACTATTCTGGAACACTTCAAAAGATCTCTAAAATACAAATATCGAATT
TGTATTTTTGTATGAAAAAGTGGATTAAAAGGGTGTTCGCTTCGAGAAAGATACAAAATGCTGAAATTAG
TATATAGAAGTTCCTAAAGTTTGAAAGCAGAGCCAAGCGTTACTGAATTTGGAAAAAGGAAATTTCCTGC
ATAGGTGAAGCCTAATAGGTGAAATGGATGTAACATGAAAATGTTCTAAAACATTTTCACCGTAAAATTT
AGGTAGGCGGGAAGGTCCTGTTGTGCCCATATAGGCTTATGATCTCTCTGAAAAACTCTCTGAACTTTGA
ATTTCTCCAGAATGTTTTTGGTTTCTGATCGATAAATGTTTACTGGTTGTTGATGTTTGTAAAAGTCCTG
CAAATTCTAGAAAATTCTCAAACTCTTTTTCTTATTTTCATGAGAAAACCGAAACTTTGAAGTACATAAG
CAAAGAGTTGCGTTGTTATTTTAATCTTTTGAACCTATTAATAAATCTTTTTTGTTTTCTCGGGATTATG
TTAGGATTACAAAGACATTTAAGACAAGAAGTTGTTTCTGTTATTTCACTTTTTTTGTTTGCGCATTCAC
AATTTTGTTACCCGGGATTGGCCAAAGGACCCAAAGGTATGTTTCGAATGATACTAACATAACATAGAAC
ATTTTCAGGAGGACCCTTGGCTAGCGTCGACGGATCCCGATGTCGGACACAATTCTTGGTTTCAACAAAT
CAAACGTCGTTTTGGCTGCTGGAATTGCTGGAGCCGCTTTCCTCGGCTACTGCATTTACTTCGATCATAA
GAGAATCAACGCTCCAGACTACAAGGACAAGATTAGGCAAAGTCAGTGTTTTAACAACATATTTCCTTCG
GATTTTTATCTAAAAACAACTTATTTTCTTTCAGAGAGACGTGCCCAGGCTGGGGATCCTATGGAGAAAA
GTTTCGTGATAACTGATCCACGGCTGCCAGACAATCCCATCATCTTCGCATCCGATGGCTTCCTGGAGCT
GACCGAGTATTCCAGAGAGGAGATCCTGGGCCGCAATGGCCGCTTTCTGCAGGGACCAGAGACAGACCAG
GCCACAGTGCAGAAGATTCGCGATGCCATTAGAGATCAGCGCGAGATTACCGTGCAGCTGATAAACTACA
CAAAAAGCGGGAAGAAATTCTGGAACCTCCTGCACCTCCAGCCCATGAGGGACCAGAAGGGTGAGCTCCA
GTATTTCATCGGAGTGCAGCTGGATGGATAAAGATCCCCGAGATCTTCAGCGCTCAGCATTCGTAGAATT
GTAAGTTTAAACTTTCTCATACTAACTAACGCGCTCTATTTAAATTTTCAGAATTCGCTGTCTCATCCTA
CTTTCACCTAGTTAACTGCTTGTCTTAAAATCTATGCTTCTCTTTAGTATCTAAAATTTTCCTAGAAGCT
TACAAGTATATAAATGGTCTCTTCTCAATAAAGGTTGTATATTTATTCATCTTATTGAATCTGCCATTTC
CTCGTTTTTGCGAGTTTATATACCTTCCAATTTTCTTTCTATTGTATTTTCAACTTCTAATTTTAATTCA
GGGAAACTGCTTCAACGCATCGGTACCATGGTCTCCAAGGGAGAGGAGCTCTTCACCGGAGTCGTCCCAA
TCCTCGTCGAGCTCGACGGAGACGTCAACGGACACAAGTTCTCCGTCCGTGGAGAGGGAGAGGGAGACGC
CACCAACGGAAAGCTCACCCTCAAGTTCATCTGCACCACCGGAAAGCTCCCAGTCCCATGGCCAACCCTC
GTCACCACCCTCTCCCACGGAGTCCAGTGCTTCGCCCGTTACCCAGACCACATGAAGCAGCACGACTTCT
TCAAGTCCGCCATGCCAGAGGGATACGTCCAGGAGCGTACCATCTTCTTCAAGGACGACGGAACCTACAA
GACCCGTGCCGAGGTCAAGTTCGAGGGAGACACCCTCGTCAACCGTATCGAGCTCAAGGGAGTCGACTTC
AAGGAGGACGGAAACATCCTCGGACACAAGCTCGAGTACAACTTCAACTCCCACAACATCTACATCATGG
CCGTCAAGCAGAAGAACGGAATCAAGGTCAACTTCAAGATCCGTCACAACGTCGAGGACGGATCCGTCCA
GCTCGCCGACCACTACCAGCAGAACACCCCAATCGGAGACGGACCAGTCCTCCTCCCAGACTCCCACTAC
CTCTCCACCCAGTCCGTCCTCTCCAAGGACCCAAACGAGAAGCGTGACCACATGGTCCTCCTCGAGTTCC
GTACCGCCGCCGGAATCACCCTCGGAATGGACGAGCTCTACAAGTGATAAGATATCACCTCCCACAACGA
GGATTACACTATCGTTGAGCAATATGAAAGAGCTGAAGGGCGGCACTCGACAGGTGGCATGGATGAATTG
TATAAGTAGGAGCTCCCGAGATCTTCAGCGCTCAGCATTCGTAGAATTGTAAGTTTAAACTTTCTCATAC
TAACTAACGCGCTCTATTTAAATTTTCAGAATTCCAACTGAGCGCCGGTCGCTACCATTACCAACTTGTC
TGGTGTCAAAAATAATAGGGGCCGCTGTCATCAGAGTAAGTTTAAACTGAGTTCTACTAACTAACGAGTA
ATATTTAAATTTTCAGCATCTCGCGCCCGTGCCTCTGACTTCTAAGTCCAATTACTCTTCAACATCCCTA
CATGCTCTTTCTCCCTGTGCTCCCACCCCCTATTTTTGTTATTATCAAAAAACTTCTCTTAATTTCTTTG
TTTTTTAGCTTCTTTTAAGTCACCTCTAACAATGAAATTGTGTAGATTCAAAAATAGAATTAATTCGTAA
TAAAAAGTCGAAAAAAATTGTGCTCCCTCCCCCCATTAATAATAATTCTATCCCAAAATCTACACAATGT
TCTGTGTACACTTCTTATGTTTTTTACTTCTGATAAATTTTTTTGAAACATCATAGAAAAAACCGCACAC
AAAATACCTTATCATATGTTACGTTTCAGTTTATGACCGCAATTTTTATTTCTTCGCACGTCTGGGCCTC
TCATGACGTCAAATCATGCTCATCGTGAAAAAGTTTTGGAGTATTTTTGGAATTTTTCAATCAAGTGAAA
GTTTATGAAATTAATTTTCCTGCTTTTGCTTTTTGGGGTTTCCCCTATTGTTTGTCAAGATTTCGAGGAC
GGCGTTTTTCTTGCTAAAATCACAAGTATTGATGAGCACGATGCAAGAAAGATCGGAAGAAGGTTTGGGT
TTGAGGCTCAGTGGAAGGTGAGTAGAAGTTGATAATTTGAAAGTGGAGTAGTGTCTATGGGGTTTTTGCC
TTAAATGACAGAATACATTCCCAATATACCAAACATAACTGTTTCCTACTAGTCGGCCGTACGGGCCCTT
TCGTCTCGCGCGTTTCGGTGATGACGGTGAAAACCTCTGACACATGCAGCTCCCGGAGACGGTCACAGCT
TGTCTGTAAGCGGATGCCGGGAGCAGACAAGCCCGTCAGGGCGCGTCAGCGGGTGTTGGCGGGTGTCGGG
GCTGGCTTAACTATGCGGCATCAGAGCAGATTGTACTGAGAGTGCACCATATGCGGTGTGAAATACCGCA
CAGATGCGTAAGGAGAAAATACCGCATCAGGCGGCCTTAAGGGCCTCGTGATACGCCTATTTTTATAGGT
TAATGTCATGATAATAATGGTTTCTTAGACGTCAGGTGGCACTTTTCGGGGAAATGTGCGCGGAACCCCT
ATTTGTTTATTTTTCTAAATACATTCAAATATGTATCCGCTCATGAGACAATAACCCTGATAAATGCTTC
AATAATATTGAAAAAGGAAGAGTATGAGTATTCAACATTTCCGTGTCGCCCTTATTCCCTTTTTTGCGGC
ATTTTGCCTTCCTGTTTTTGCTCACCCAGAAACGCTGGTGAAAGTAAAAGATGCTGAAGATCAGTTGGGT
GCACGAGTGGGTTACATCGAACTGGATCTCAACAGCGGTAAGATCCTTGAGAGTTTTCGCCCCGAAGAAC
GTTTTCCAATGATGAGCACTTTTAAAGTTCTGCTATGTGGCGCGGTATTATCCCGTATTGACGCCGGGCA
AGAGCAACTCGGTCGCCGCATACACTATTCTCAGAATGACTTGGTTGAGTACTCACCAGTCACAGAAAAG
CATCTTACGGATGGCATGACAGTAAGAGAATTATGCAGTGCTGCCATAACCATGAGTGATAACACTGCGG
CCAACTTACTTCTGACAACGATCGGAGGACCGAAGGAGCTAACCGCTTTTTTGCACAACATGGGGGATCA
TGTAACTCGCCTTGATCGTTGGGAACCGGAGCTGAATGAAGCCATACCAAACGACGAGCGTGACACCACG
ATGCCTGTAGCAATGGCAACAACGTTGCGCAAACTATTAACTGGCGAACTACTTACTCTAGCTTCCCGGC
AACAATTAATAGACTGGATGGAGGCGGATAAAGTTGCAGGACCACTTCTGCGCTCGGCCCTTCCGGCTGG
CTGGTTTATTGCTGATAAATCTGGAGCCGGTGAGCGTGGGTCTCGCGGTATCATTGCAGCACTGGGGCCA
GATGGTAAGCCCTCCCGTATCGTAGTTATCTACACGACGGGGAGTCAGGCAACTATGGATGAACGAAATA
GACAGATCGCTGAGATAGGTGCCTCACTGATTAAGCATTGGTAACTGTCAGACCAAGTTTACTCATATAT
ACTTTAGATTGATTTAAAACTTCATTTTTAATTTAAAAGGATCTAGGTGAAGATCCTTTTTGATAATCTC
ATGACCAAAATCCCTTAACGTGAGTTTTCGTTCCACTGAGCGTCAGACCCCGTAGAAAAGATCAAAGGAT
CTTCTTGAGATCCTTTTTTTCTGCGCGTAATCTGCTGCTTGCAAACAAAAAAACCACCGCTACCAGCGGT
GGTTTGTTTGCCGGATCAAGAGCTACCAACTCTTTTTCCGAAGGTAACTGGCTTCAGCAGAGCGCAGATA
CCAAATACTGTTCTTCTAGTGTAGCCGTAGTTAGGCCACCACTTCAAGAACTCTGTAGCACCGCCTACAT
ACCTCGCTCTGCTAATCCTGTTACCAGTGGCTGCTGCCAGTGGCGATAAGTCGTGTCTTACCGGGTTGGA
CTCAAGACGATAGTTACCGGATAAGGCGCAGCGGTCGGGCTGAACGGGGGGTTCGTGCACACAGCCCAGC
TTGGAGCGAACG
